Addgene plasmid #243657: TB6PDGH-pNIC-Bsa4
Purpose: Expresses trypansoma brucei 6 phosphogluconate dehydrogenase under T7 with HIS tag in bacterial cells
Depositing lab: Josh Beckham. Depositing organization: University of Texas at Austin.
Backbone
  Vector backbone: pNIC-Bsa4
  Backbone manufacturer: SGC
  Backbone size w/o insert (bp): 5200
  Total vector size (bp): 6400
  Vector type: Bacterial Expression
  Selectable markers: 6xHIS tag
Growth in bacteria
  Bacterial resistance: Kanamycin, 50 μg/mL
  Growth temperature: 37°C
  Growth strain: DH5alpha
  Copy number: Low Copy
Gene/Insert
  Gene/Insert name: Trypansoma brucei 6-phophogluconate dehydrogenase (alt name: TB6PDGH)
  Species: T.brucei
  Insert size (bp): 1200
  Tag / fusion protein: 6xHIS (N terminal on insert)
Terms and licenses: Academic/Nonprofit Terms; Industry Terms: Not Available to Industry
How to cite: TB6PDGH-pNIC-Bsa4 was a gift from Josh Beckham (Addgene plasmid # 243657 ; http://n2t.net/addgene:243657 ; RRID:Addgene_243657)
