[The description below was written by a language model from this plasmid's Addgene catalogue record and pLannotate feature annotations shown in this document.]
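Description:
TB6PDGH-pNIC-Bsa4 is a bacterial expression plasmid built on the pNIC-Bsa4 backbone, a pET-style T7 vector, and carries the coding sequence for 6-phosphogluconate dehydrogenase from Trypanosoma brucei. This pentose phosphate pathway enzyme oxidatively decarboxylates 6-phosphogluconate to ribulose 5-phosphate and CO2 while reducing NADP to NADPH. The plasmid is selected with kanamycin through an aph(3')-Ia KanR gene. It replicates from a ColE1/pBR322-type origin accompanied by the bom region and the rop gene, which matches the catalogue's low-copy designation. An f1 origin is also present, along with short tetracycline-resistance fragments that are backbone remnants rather than functional markers.

Expression is driven by a T7 promoter followed directly by a lac operator and the strong T7 gene 10 ribosome binding site, and it ends at a T7 terminator. The plasmid-borne lacI gene supplies repressor, so transcription stays off until IPTG is added in a host that provides T7 RNA polymerase. The catalogue describes an N-terminal 6xHis tag on the insert. The feature table does not annotate this tag, although there is an unannotated stretch between the ribosome binding site and the start of the annotated enzyme sequence where it could lie. The table instead marks a His-tag fragment and a short T7 gene 10-derived fragment downstream of the gene, and the record does not show whether these are translated. The catalogue's "selectable marker" entry of 6xHis is really a purification handle.

The recorded sizes also differ from the sequence. The sequenced plasmid is about 6.8 kb with a roughly 1.4 kb coding region, against the listed 6.4 kb total and 1.2 kb insert. The construct is suited to inducible production and nickel-affinity purification of the parasite enzyme in E. coli.
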