Features (pLannotate 1.2.2; 19 found; start..end, strand, type, name):
      1..19      +  promoter       T7 promoter: promoter for bacteriophage T7 RNA polymerase
     20..44      +  protein_bind   lac operator: The lac repressor binds to the lac operator to inhibit transcription in E. coli. This inhibition can be relieved by adding lactose or isopropyl-β-D-thiogalactopyranoside (IPTG). lac repressor encoded by lacI
     59..81      +  RBS            RBS: efficient ribosome binding site from bacteriophage T7 gene 10 (Olins and Rangwala, 1989)
    155..1591    +  CDS            GND: 6PGD_TRYBB - Experimental evidence at protein level: Swiss-Prot protein existence level 1. Catalyzes the oxidative decarboxylation of 6-phosphogluconate to ribulose 5-phosphate and CO(2), with concomitant reduction of NADP to NADPH. From Trypanosoma brucei brucei.
   1657..1674    +  CDS            9xHis (fragment): 9xHis affinity tag
   1684..1733    +  CDS            SET1 (fragment): solubility-enhancement tag derived from T7 phage gene 10B
   1741..1788    +  terminator     T7 terminator: transcription terminator for bacteriophage T7 RNA polymerase
   1825..2253    +  rep_origin     f1 ori (sequence partly withheld): f1 bacteriophage origin of replication; arrow indicates direction of (+) strand synthesis
   2306..2363    +  promoter       AmpR promoter (fragment): bla
   2372..3187    -  CDS            KanR: aminoglycoside phosphotransferase; aph(3')-Ia; confers resistance to kanamycin in bacteria or G418 (Geneticin®) in eukaryotes
   3309..3897    +  rep_origin     ori: high-copy-number ColE1/pMB1/pBR322/pUC origin of replication
   4083..4222    -  misc_feature   bom: basis of mobility region from pBR322
   4324..4515    -  CDS            rop: Rop protein, which maintains plasmids at low copy number; rop
   4532..4912    +  CDS            YPB1_ECOLX: Protein predicted: Swiss-Prot protein existence level 4. From Escherichia coli.
   4984..5275    -  CDS            TcR (fragment): tetracycline efflux protein; tet; confers resistance to tetracycline
   5290..5311    -  protein_bind   CAP binding site: CAP binding activates transcription in the presence of cAMP. E. coli catabolite activator protein
   5324..6406    -  CDS            lacI: lac repressor; lacI; The lac repressor binds to the lac operator to inhibit transcription in E. coli. This inhibition can be relieved by adding lactose or isopropyl-β-D-thiogalactopyranoside (IPTG).
   6407..6484    -  promoter       lacI promoter: lacI
   6492..6771    -  CDS            TcR (fragment): tetracycline efflux protein; tet; confers resistance to tetracycline
>Addgene plasmid #243657 | TB6PDGH-pNIC-Bsa4 | addgene full sequence | sequence record 496976 | Addgene NGS Result
TAATACGACTCACTATAGGGGAATTGTGAGCGGATAACAATTCCCCTCTAGAAATAATTTTGTTTAACTT
TAAGAAGGAGATATACATATGCACCATCATCATCATCATTCTTCTGGTGTAGATCTGGGTACCGAGAACC
TGTACTTCCAATCCATGTCTATGGACGTTGGTGTAGTTGGCCTGGGTGTTATGGGTGCGAACCTGGCGCT
GAATATTGCGGAAAAAGGTTTCAAAGTTGCGGTTTTCAACCGTACCTACTCTAAATCTGAAGAATTTATG
AAAGCGAACGCTTCTGCACCGTTTGCGGGCAACCTGAAGGCGTTTGAGACCATGGAAGCATTTGCGGCGT
CTCTCAAGAAACCGCGTAAAGCGCTCATTCTGGTACAAGCGGGTGCGGCCACCGACTCTACCATCGAACA
GCTCAAAAAAGTATTTGAAAAGGGTGACATCCTGGTCGACACCGGTAACGCGCATTTCAAGGACCAGGGT
CGTCGTGCGCAGCAGCTGGAGGCTGCGGGTCTCCGTTTCCTCGGCATGGGTATTTCTGGTGGTGAAGAAG
GTGCGCGTAAGGGTCCGGCGTTCTTCCCGGGTGGTACCCTGTCTGTATGGGAAGAGATTCGTCCGATCGT
TGAAGCTGCCGCTGCGAAAGCGGACGATGGTCGCCCGTGCGTAACGATGAATGGTTCCGGTGGTGCTGGT
TCTTGCGTTAAAATGTACCACAACAGCGGTGAATACGCGATCCTGCAAATCTGGGGTGAAGTATTCGATA
TCCTGCGCGCGATGGGCCTGAATAATGACGAAGTAGCCGCGGTTCTGGAAGACTGGAAAAGCAAAAACTT
TCTCAAATCCTATATGCTGGACATCTCCATCGCTGCGGCACGCGCTAAAGACAAGGACGGCTCCTACCTG
ACCGAGCACGTGATGGACCGTATCGGTAGCAAAGGTACCGGTCTGTGGTCTGCCCAGGAAGCGCTGGAAA
TCGGTGTACCTGCGCCATCCCTGAACATGGCGGTAGTTTCCCGCCAATTCACCATGTACAAGACCGAACG
TCAGGCGAATGCGTCTAACGCTCCGGGTATCACCCAGTCTCCTGGTTACACCCTGAAAAACAAATCTCCG
TCTGGTCCGGAAATCAAACAACTGTACGACTCTGTTTGCATTGCGATCATCTCTTGCTACGCCCAAATGT
TCCAATGCCTGCGTGAAATGGACAAAGTTCACAATTTCGGCCTCAACCTCCCAGCGACTATCGCGACCTT
TCGTGCGGGCTGTATCCTCCAGGGTTACCTGCTGAAACCGATGACGGAGGCATTCGAGAAAAATCCGAAC
ATCTCTAACCTCATGTGCGCATTCCAAACTGAGATCCGTGCCGGCCTCCAAAACTATCGTGATATGGTTG
CTCTGATTACCTCTAAACTGGAAGTTTCTATCCCAGTTCTGAGCGCGAGCCTGAACTACGTAACCGCTAT
GTTCACTCCGACGCTGAAATATGGCCAGCTCGTTTCTCTGCAGCGTGACGTTTTCGGTCGTCATGGTTAC
GAACGTGTTGACAAAGATGGCCGCGAATCTTTTCAGTGGCCGGAGCTGCAATAACAGTAAAGGTGGATAC
GGATCCGAATTCGAGCTCCGTCGACAAGCTTGCGGCCGCACTCGAGCACCACCACCACCACCACTGAGAT
CCGGCTGCTAACAAAGCCCGAAAGGAAGCTGAGTTGGCTGCTGCCACCGCTGAGCAATAACTAGCATAAC
CCCTTGGGGCCTCTAAACGGGTCTTGAGGGGTTTTTTGCTGAAAGGAGGAACTATATCCGGATTGGCGAA
TGGG
[124 nt withheld, positions 1825-1948]
C
[91 nt withheld, positions 1950-2040]
A
[49 nt withheld, positions 2042-2090]
CCTTTGACGTTGGAGTCCACGTTCTTT
[37 nt withheld, positions 2118-2154]
ACCCTATCTCGGTCTATTCTTTTGATTTATAAGGGATTTTGCCGATTTCGGCCTATTGGTTAAAAAATGA
GCTGATTTAACAAAAATTTAACGCGAATTTTAACAAAATATTAACGCTTACAATTTAGGTGGCACTTTTC
GGGGAAATGTGCGCGGAACCCCTATTTGTTTATTTTTCTAAATACATTCAAATATGTATCCGCTCATGAA
TTAATTCTTAGAAAAACTCATCGAGCATCAAATGAAACTGCAATTTATTCATATCAGGATTATCAATACC
ATATTTTTGAAAAAGCCGTTTCTGTAATGAAGGAGAAAACTCACCGAGGCAGTTCCATAGGATGGCAAGA
TCCTGGTATCGGTCTGCGATTCCGACTCGTCCAACATCAATACAACCTATTAATTTCCCCTCGTCAAAAA
TAAGGTTATCAAGTGAGAAATCACCATGAGTGACGACTGAATCCGGTGAGAATGGCAAAAGTTTATGCAT
TTCTTTCCAGACTTGTTCAACAGGCCAGCCATTACGCTCGTCATCAAAATCACTCGCATCAACCAAACCG
TTATTCATTCGTGATTGCGCCTGAGCGAGACGAAATACGCGATCGCTGTTAAAAGGACAATTACAAACAG
GAATCGAATGCAACCGGCGCAGGAACACTGCCAGCGCATCAACAATATTTTCACCTGAATCAGGATATTC
TTCTAATACCTGGAATGCTGTTTTCCCGGGGATCGCAGTGGTGAGTAACCATGCATCATCAGGAGTACGG
ATAAAATGCTTGATGGTCGGAAGAGGCATAAATTCCGTCAGCCAGTTTAGTCTGACCATCTCATCTGTAA
CATCATTGGCAACGCTACCTTTGCCATGTTTCAGAAACAACTCTGGCGCATCGGGCTTCCCATACAATCG
ATAGATTGTCGCACCTGATTGCCCGACATTATCGCGAGCCCATTTATACCCATATAAATCAGCATCCATG
TTGGAATTTAATCGCGGCCTAGAGCAAGACGTTTCCCGTTGAATATGGCTCATAACACCCCTTGTATTAC
TGTTTATGTAAGCAGACAGTTTTATTGTTCATGACCAAAATCCCTTAACGTGAGTTTTCGTTCCACTGAG
CGTCAGACCCCGTAGAAAAGATCAAAGGATCTTCTTGAGATCCTTTTTTTCTGCGCGTAATCTGCTGCTT
GCAAACAAAAAAACCACCGCTACCAGCGGTGGTTTGTTTGCCGGATCAAGAGCTACCAACTCTTTTTCCG
AAGGTAACTGGCTTCAGCAGAGCGCAGATACCAAATACTGTCCTTCTAGTGTAGCCGTAGTTAGGCCACC
ACTTCAAGAACTCTGTAGCACCGCCTACATACCTCGCTCTGCTAATCCTGTTACCAGTGGCTGCTGCCAG
TGGCGATAAGTCGTGTCTTACCGGGTTGGACTCAAGACGATAGTTACCGGATAAGGCGCAGCGGTCGGGC
TGAACGGGGGGTTCGTGCACACAGCCCAGCTTGGAGCGAACGACCTACACCGAACTGAGATACCTACAGC
GTGAGCTATGAGAAAGCGCCACGCTTCCCGAAGGGAGAAAGGCGGACAGGTATCCGGTAAGCGGCAGGGT
CGGAACAGGAGAGCGCACGAGGGAGCTTCCAGGGGGAAACGCCTGGTATCTTTATAGTCCTGTCGGGTTT
CGCCACCTCTGACTTGAGCGTCGATTTTTGTGATGCTCGTCAGGGGGGCGGAGCCTATGGAAAAACGCCA
GCAACGCGGCCTTTTTACGGTTCCTGGCCTTTTGCTGGCCTTTTGCTCACATGTTCTTTCCTGCGTTATC
CCCTGATTCTGTGGATAACCGTATTACCGCCTTTGAGTGAGCTGATACCGCTCGCCGCAGCCGAACGACC
GAGCGCAGCGAGTCAGTGAGCGAGGAAGCGGAAGAGCGCCTGATGCGGTATTTTCTCCTTACGCATCTGT
GCGGTATTTCACACCGCAATGGTGCACTCTCAGTACAATCTGCTCTGATGCCGCATAGTTAAGCCAGTAT
ACACTCCGCTATCGCTACGTGACTGGGTCATGGCTGCGCCCCGACACCCGCCAACACCCGCTGACGCGCC
CTGACGGGCTTGTCTGCTCCCGGCATCCGCTTACAGACAAGCTGTGACCGTCTCCGGGAGCTGCATGTGT
CAGAGGTTTTCACCGTCATCACCGAAACGCGCGAGGCAGCTGCGGTAAAGCTCATCAGCGTGGTCGTGAA
GCGATTCACAGATGTCTGCCTGTTCATCCGCGTCCAGCTCGTTGAGTTTCTCCAGAAGCGTTAATGTCTG
GCTTCTGATAAAGCGGGCCATGTTAAGGGCGGTTTTTTCCTGTTTGGTCACTGATGCCTCCGTGTAAGGG
GGATTTCTGTTCATGGGGGTAATGATACCGATGAAACGAGAGAGGATGCTCACGATACGGGTTACTGATG
ATGAACATGCCCGGTTACTGGAACGTTGTGAGGGTAAACAACTGGCGGTATGGATGCGGCGGGACCAGAG
AAAAATCACTCAGGGTCAATGCCAGCGCTTCGTTAATACAGATGTAGGTGTTCCACAGGGTAGCCAGCAG
CATCCTGCGATGCAGATCCGGAACATAATGGTGCAGGGCGCTGACTTCCGCGTTTCCAGACTTTACGAAA
CACGGAAACCGAAGACCATTCATGTTGTTGCTCAGGTCGCAGACGTTTTGCAGCAGCAGTCGCTTCACGT
TCGCTCGCGTATCGGTGATTCATTCTGCTAACCAGTAAGGCAACCCCGCCAGCCTAGCCGGGTCCTCAAC
GACAGGAGCACGATCATGCGCACCCGTGGGGCCGCCATGCCGGCGATAATGGCCTGCTTCTCGCCGAAAC
GTTTGGTGGCGGGACCAGTGACGAAGGCTTGAGCGAGGGCGTGCAAGATTCCGAATACCGCAAGCGACAG
GCCGATCATCGTCGCGCTCCAGCGAAAGCGGTCCTCGCCGAAAATGACCCAGAGCGCTGCCGGCACCTGT
CCTACGAGTTGCATGATAAAGAAGACAGTCATAAGTGCGGCGACGATAGTCATGCCCCGCGCCCACCGGA
AGGAGCTGACTGGGTTGAAGGCTCTCAAGGGCATCGGTCGAGATCCCGGTGCCTAATGAGTGAGCTAACT
TACATTAATTGCGTTGCGCTCACTGCCCGCTTTCCAGTCGGGAAACCTGTCGTGCCAGCTGCATTAATGA
ATCGGCCAACGCGCGGGGAGAGGCGGTTTGCGTATTGGGCGCCAGGGTGGTTTTTCTTTTCACCAGTGAG
ACGGGCAACAGCTGATTGCCCTTCACCGCCTGGCCCTGAGAGAGTTGCAGCAAGCGGTCCACGCTGGTTT
GCCCCAGCAGGCGAAAATCCTGTTTGATGGTGGTTAACGGCGGGATATAACATGAGCTGTCTTCGGTATC
GTCGTATCCCACTACCGAGATATCCGCACCAACGCGCAGCCCGGACTCGGTAATGGCGCGCATTGCGCCC
AGCGCCATCTGATCGTTGGCAACCAGCATCGCAGTGGGAACGATGCCCTCATTCAGCATTTGCATGGTTT
GTTGAAAACCGGACATGGCACTCCAGTCGCCTTCCCGTTCCGCTATCGGCTGAATTTGATTGCGAGTGAG
ATATTTATGCCAGCCAGCCAGACGCAGACGCGCCGAGACAGAACTTAATGGGCCCGCTAACAGCGCGATT
TGCTGGTGACCCAATGCGACCAGATGCTCCACGCCCAGTCGCGTACCGTCTTCATGGGAGAAAATAATAC
TGTTGATGGGTGTCTGGTCAGAGACATCAAGAAATAACGCCGGAACATTAGTGCAGGCAGCTTCCACAGC
AATGGCATCCTGGTCATCCAGCGGATAGTTAATGATCAGCCCACTGACGCGTTGCGCGAGAAGATTGTGC
ACCGCCGCTTTACAGGCTTCGACGCCGCTTCGTTCTACCATCGACACCACCACGCTGGCACCCAGTTGAT
CGGCGCGAGATTTAATCGCCGCGACAATTTGCGACGGCGCGTGCAGGGCCAGACTGGAGGTGGCAACGCC
AATCAGCAACGACTGTTTGCCCGCCAGTTGTTGTGCCACGCGGTTGGGAATGTAATTCAGCTCCGCCATC
GCCGCTTCCACTTTTTCCCGCGTTTTCGCAGAAACGTGGCTGGCCTGGTTCACCACGCGGGAAACGGTCT
GATAAGAGACACCGGCATACTCTGCGACATCGTATAACGTTACTGGTTTCACATTCACCACCCTGAATTG
ACTCTCTTCCGGGCGCTATCATGCCATACCGCGAAAGGTTTTGCGCCATTCGATGGTGTCCGGGATCTCG
ACGCTCTCCCTTATGCGACTCCTGCATTAGGAAGCAGCCCAGTAGTAGGTTGAGGCCGTTGAGCACCGCC
GCCGCAAGGAATGGTGCATGCAAGGAGATGGCGCCCAACAGTCCCCCGGCCACGGGGCCTGCCACCATAC
CCACGCCGAAACAAGCGCTCATGAGCCCGAAGTGGCGAGCCCGATCTTCCCCATCGGTGATGTCGGCGAT
ATAGGCGCCAGCAACCGCACCTGTGGCGCCGGTGATGCCGGCCACGATGCGTCCGGCGTAGAGGATCGAG
ATCTCGATCCCGCGAAAT
