>Addgene plasmid #243657 | TB6PDGH-pNIC-Bsa4 | depositor partial sequence | sequence record 479120 | T7/T7 term
ANNNNNNNNGNNNNNNTNNCCCNCTAGAATAATTTTGTTTAACTTTAAGAAGGAGATATACATATGCACC
ATCATCATCATTATTCTTCTGGTGTAGATCTGGGTACCGAGAACCTGTACTTCCAATCCATGTCTATGGA
CGTTGGTGTAGTTGGCCTGGGTGTTATGGGTGCGAACCTGGCGCTGAATATTGCGGAAAAAGGTTTCAAA
GTTGCGGTTTTCAACCGTACCTACTCTAAATCTGAAGAATTTATGAAAGCGAACGCTTCTGCACCGTTTG
CGGGCAACCTGAAGGCGTTTGAGACCATGGAAGCATTTGCGGCGTCTCTCAAGAAACCGCGTAAAGCGCT
CATTCTGGTACAAGCGGGTGCGGCCACCGACTCTACCATCGAACAGCTCAAAAAAGTATTTGAAAAGGGT
GACATCCTGGTCGACACCGGTAACGCGCATTTCAAGGACCAGGGTCGTCGTGCGCAGCAGCTGGAGGCTG
CGGGTCTCCGTTTCCTCGGCATGGGTATTTCTGGTGGTGAAGAAGGTGCGCGTAAGGGTCCGGCGTTCTT
CCCGGGTGGTACCCTGTCTGTATGGGAAGAGATTCGTCCGATCGTTGAAGCTGCCGCTGCGAAAGCGGAC
GATGGTCGCCCGTGCGTAACGATGAATGGTTCCGGTGGTGCTGGTTCTTGCGTTAAAATGTACCACAACA
GCGGTGAATACGCGATCCTGCAAATCTGGGGTGAAGTATTCGATATCCTGCGCGCGATGGGCCTGAATAA
TGACGAAGTAGCCGCGGTTCTGGAAGACTGGAAAAGCAAAAACTTTCTCAAATCCTATATGCTGGACATC
TCCATCGCTGCGGCACGCGCTAAAGACAAGGACGGCTCCTACCTGACCGAGCACGTGATGGACCGTATCG
GTAGCAAAGGTACCGGTCTGTGGTCTGCCCAGGAAGCGCTGGAAATCGGTGTACCTGCGCCATCCCTGAA
CATGGCGGTAGTTTCCCGCCAATTCACATGTACAAGACCGAACGTCAGGCGAATGCGTCTAACGCTCCGG
GATCACCCAGTCTCCTGGTAACACCTGAAAAACAATCTCCGTCTGGCCCGAAATCAAAAACTGTACGATT
TTGTTGNTTGTTATTATTTTTGCTACTCCAATGTTCAATGCTGCCGGAAA
